Addgene plasmid #142915: TFORF2065
Purpose: Lentiviral vector for overexpressing transcription factor ORFs with unique 24-bp barcodes. Barcodes facilitate identification of transcription factors in pooled screens.
Depositing lab: Feng Zhang. Depositing organization: Broad Institute. Publication: A transcription factor atlas of directed differentiation. Joung J, Ma S, Tay T, Geiger-Schuller KR, Kirchgatterer PC, Verdine VK, Guo B, Arias-Garcia MA, Allen WE, Singh A, Kuksenko O, Abudayyeh OO, Gootenberg JS, Fu Z, Macrae RK, Buenrostro JD, Regev A, Zhang F. Cell. 2023 Jan 5;186(1):209-229.e26. doi: 10.1016/j.cell.2022.11.026. PubMed 36608654.
Backbone
  Vector backbone: pLX_TRC317
  Backbone manufacturer: Broad Institute Genetic Perturbation Platform
  Backbone size w/o insert (bp): 8264
  Vector type: Mammalian Expression, Lentiviral
  Selectable markers: Puromycin
Growth in bacteria
  Bacterial resistance: Ampicillin, 100 μg/mL
  Growth temperature: 37°C
  Growth strain: NEB Stable
  Copy number: High Copy
Gene/Insert
  Gene/Insert name: NKX2-5
  Species: H. sapiens (human)
  Insert size (bp): 440
  Entrez Gene: NKX2-5 (a.k.a. CHNG5, CSX, CSX1, HLHS2, NKX2.5, NKX2E, NKX4-1, VSD3)
  Promoter: EF1a
  Cloning method: Unknown
  Sequencing primers: 5′ GGGTGGAGACTGAAGTTAGGCCAG; 3′ CACATAGCGTAAAAGGAGCAACATAG
Terms and licenses: Academic/Nonprofit Terms; Industry Terms: Not Available to Industry
Depositor comments: NM_001166175,ENST00000424406 . The transcription factor ORF portion of this plasmid was synthesized by Genewiz. Please test multiple small colonies in case of plasmid recombination. To make this collection available in a timely manner, a portion of this collection was not fully sequenced by Addgene. If an Addgene verified full plasmid sequence is not available, please contact us prior to placing an order to request the full sequence.
How to cite: TFORF2065 was a gift from Feng Zhang (Addgene plasmid # 142915 ; http://n2t.net/addgene:142915 ; RRID:Addgene_142915)
