[The description below was written by a language model from this plasmid's Addgene catalogue record and pLannotate feature annotations shown in this document.]
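Description:
TFORF2065 is a lentiviral mammalian expression plasmid built on the pLX_TRC317 backbone from the Broad Institute Genetic Perturbation Platform. It carries a human NKX2-5 open reading frame as one member of a barcoded transcription factor ORF collection. In bacteria it replicates from a high-copy ColE1/pUC-type origin and is selected with ampicillin through the bla gene. An f1 origin and remnants of a lac/lacZα cloning region flanked by T3 and T7 promoters are also present. The depositor warns that the plasmid can recombine, as is common for LTR-containing vectors.

The viral portion has a third-generation, self-inactivating layout. An RSV promoter drives a truncated HIV-1 5' LTR, followed by the Ψ packaging signal with a gag fragment, the RRE for Rev-dependent export of the genomic RNA, a cPPT/CTS, and a ΔU3 3' LTR with a downstream SV40 polyadenylation signal. Two expression units lie between the LTRs. An SV40 early promoter/origin segment precedes the puromycin N-acetyltransferase gene, which allows selection of transduced cells. The EF-1α promoter drives the NKX2-5 ORF, with a WPRE downstream to enhance transcript expression.

The insert is short (about 440 bp, annotated as a fragment relative to the full-length protein). The depositor's transcript references indicate that it represents a particular NKX2-5 isoform rather than the canonical cardiac homeobox factor in full. The record describes a unique 24-bp barcode associated with each ORF, but the feature table does not annotate it. The small U6-promoter fragment called after the ORF is probably just a short sequence match. The construct is intended for overexpressing the transcription factor, including in pooled screens where barcodes identify which factor each cell received, as in directed differentiation studies.
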