Features (pLannotate 1.2.2; 31 found; start..end, strand, type, name):
      5..231     +  promoter       RSV promoter: Rous sarcoma virus enhancer/promoter
    232..412     +  LTR            5' LTR (truncated): truncated 5' long terminal repeat (LTR) from HIV-1
    459..584     +  misc_feature   HIV-1 Ψ: packaging signal of human immunodeficiency virus type 1
    568..931     +  CDS            HIV-1 gag (fragment): gag protein from human immunodeficiency virus 1; gag
   1077..1310    +  misc_feature   RRE: The Rev response element (RRE) of HIV-1 allows for Rev-dependent mRNA export from the nucleus to the cytoplasm.
   1687..1713    +  CDS            Rev (fragment): human immunodeficiency virus 1 (HIV-1) Rev protein; rev; enhances nuclear export of unspliced and incompletely spliced viral mRNAs
   1720..1743    +  promoter       SV40 promoter (fragment): SV40 early promoter
   1744..1815    +  promoter       SV40 promoter (fragment): SV40 enhancer and early promoter
   1839..1974    +  rep_origin     SV40 ori: SV40 origin of replication
   2020..2616    +  CDS            PuroR (fragment): puromycin N-acetyltransferase; pac from Streptomyces; confers resistance to puromycin
   2665..2782    +  misc_feature   cPPT/CTS: central polypurine tract and central termination sequence of HIV-1
   2847..2913    +  CDS            small t antigen (fragment): SV40 (simian virus 40) small t antigen
   2920..4098    +  promoter       EF-1α promoter: strong constitutive promoter for human elongation factor EF-1α
   4115..4447    +  CDS            NKX2-5 (fragment): NKX25_HUMAN - Also known as CSX, NKX2.5, NKX2E. Experimental evidence at protein level: Swiss-Prot protein existence level 1. Transcription factor required for the development of the heart and the spleen (PubMed:22560297). During heart development, acts as a transcriptional activator of ANF in cooperation with GATA4 (By similarity). Binds to the core DNA motif of NPPA promoter (PubMed:22849347, PubMed:26926761). Together with PBX1, required for spleen development through a mechanism that involves CDKN2B repression (PubMed:22560297). From Homo sapiens (Human).
   4466..4519    +  promoter       U6 promoter (fragment): RNA polymerase III promoter for human U6 snRNA
   4561..5149    +  misc_feature   WPRE: woodchuck hepatitis virus posttranscriptional regulatory element
   5200..5219    +  misc_feature   cPPT/CTS (fragment): central polypurine tract and central termination sequence of HIV-1
   5221..5454    +  LTR            3' LTR (ΔU3): self-inactivating 3' long terminal repeat (LTR) from HIV-1
   5532..5653    +  polyA_signal   SV40 poly(A) signal: SV40 polyadenylation signal
   5693..5828    +  rep_origin     SV40 ori: SV40 origin of replication
   5849..5867    -  promoter       T7 promoter: promoter for bacteriophage T7 RNA polymerase
   5875..6030    +  CDS            lacZα (fragment): LacZα fragment of β-galactosidase; lacZ fragment
   6035..6463    +  rep_origin     f1 ori (sequence partly withheld): f1 bacteriophage origin of replication; arrow indicates direction of (+) strand synthesis
   6516..6620    +  promoter       AmpR promoter: bla
   6621..7481    +  CDS            AmpR: β-lactamase; bla; confers resistance to ampicillin, carbenicillin, and related antibiotics
   7652..8240    +  rep_origin     ori: high-copy-number ColE1/pMB1/pBR322/pUC origin of replication
   8423..8515    +  CDS            lacI (fragment): lac repressor; lacI; The lac repressor binds to the lac operator to inhibit transcription in E. coli. This inhibition can be relieved by adding lactose or isopropyl-β-D-thiogalactopyranoside (IPTG).
   8528..8549    +  protein_bind   CAP binding site: CAP binding activates transcription in the presence of cAMP. E. coli catabolite activator protein
   8564..8594    +  promoter       lac promoter: promoter for the E. coli lac operon
   8602..8618    +  protein_bind   lac operator: The lac repressor binds to the lac operator to inhibit transcription in E. coli. This inhibition can be relieved by adding lactose or isopropyl-β-D-thiogalactopyranoside (IPTG). lac repressor encoded by lacI
   8663..8681    +  promoter       T3 promoter: promoter for bacteriophage T3 RNA polymerase
>Addgene plasmid #142915 | TFORF2065 | addgene full sequence | sequence record 397321 | Addgene NGS Result
TTAATGTAGTCTTATGCAATACTCTTGTAGTCTTGCAACATGGTAACGATGAGTTAGCAACATGCCTTAC
AAGGAGAGAAAAAGCACCGTGCATGCCGATTGGTGGAAGTAAGGTGGTACGATCGTGCCTTATTAGGAAG
GCAACAGACGGGTCTGACATGGATTGGACGAACCACTGAATTGCCGCATTGCAGAGATATTGTATTTAAG
TGCCTAGCTCGATACATAAACGGGTCTCTCTGGTTAGACCAGATCTGAGCCTGGGAGCTCTCTGGCTAAC
TAGGGAACCCACTGCTTAAGCCTCAATAAAGCTTGCCTTGAGTGCTTCAAGTAGTGTGTGCCCGTCTGTT
GTGTGACTCTGGTAACTAGAGATCCCTCAGACCCTTTTAGTCAGTGTGGAAAATCTCTAGCAGTGGCGCC
CGAACAGGGACTTGAAAGCGAAAGGGAAACCAGAGGAGCTCTCTCGACGCAGGACTCGGCTTGCTGAAGC
GCGCACGGCAAGAGGCGAGGGGCGGCGACTGGTGAGTACGCCAAAAATTTTGACTAGCGGAGGCTAGAAG
GAGAGAGATGGGTGCGAGAGCGTCAGTATTAAGCGGGGGAGAATTAGATCGCGATGGGAAAAAATTCGGT
TAAGGCCAGGGGGAAAGAAAAAATATAAATTAAAACATATAGTATGGGCAAGCAGGGAGCTAGAACGATT
CGCAGTTAATCCTGGCCTGTTAGAAACATCAGAAGGCTGTAGACAAATACTGGGACAGCTACAACCATCC
CTTCAGACAGGATCAGAAGAACTTAGATCATTATATAATACAGTAGCAACCCTCTATTGTGTGCATCAAA
GGATAGAGATAAAAGACACCAAGGAAGCTTTAGACAAGATAGAGGAAGAGCAAAACAAAAGTAAGACCAC
CGCACAGCAAGCGGCCGCTGATCTTCAGACCTGGAGGAGGAGATATGAGGGACAATTGGAGAAGTGAATT
ATATAAATATAAAGTAGTAAAAATTGAACCATTAGGAGTAGCACCCACCAAGGCAAAGAGAAGAGTGGTG
CAGAGAGAAAAAAGAGCAGTGGGAATAGGAGCTTTGTTCCTTGGGTTCTTGGGAGCAGCAGGAAGCACTA
TGGGCGCAGCGTCAATGACGCTGACGGTACAGGCCAGACAATTATTGTCTGGTATAGTGCAGCAGCAGAA
CAATTTGCTGAGGGCTATTGAGGCGCAACAGCATCTGTTGCAACTCACAGTCTGGGGCATCAAGCAGCTC
CAGGCAAGAATCCTGGCTGTGGAAAGATACCTAAAGGATCAACAGCTCCTGGGGATTTGGGGTTGCTCTG
GAAAACTCATTTGCACCACTGCTGTGCCTTGGAATGCTAGTTGGAGTAATAAATCTCTGGAACAGATTTG
GAATCACACGACCTGGATGGAGTGGGACAGAGAAATTAACAATTACACAAGCTTAATACACTCCTTAATT
GAAGAATCGCAAAACCAGCAAGAAAAGAATGAACAAGAATTATTGGAATTAGATAAATGGGCAAGTTTGT
GGAATTGGTTTAACATAACAAATTGGCTGTGGTATATAAAATTATTCATAATGATAGTAGGAGGCTTGGT
AGGTTTAAGAATAGTTTTTGCTGTACTTTCTATAGTGAATAGAGTTAGGCAGGGATATTCACCATTATCG
TTTCAGACCCACCTCCCAACCCCGAGGGGACCCATGCATTGCATCTCAATTAGTCAGCAACCAGGTGTGG
AAAGTCCCCAGGCTCCCCAGCAGGCAGAAGTATGCAAAGCATGCGTCTCAATTAGTCAGCAACCATAGTC
CCGCCCCTAACTCCGCCCATCCCGCCCCTAACTCCGCCCAGTTCCGCCCATTCTCCGCCCCATGGCTGAC
TAATTTTTTTTATTTATGCAGAGGCCGAGGCCGCCTCGGCCTCTGAGCTATTCCAGAAGTAGTGAGGAGG
CTTTTTTGGAGGCCTAGGCTTTTGCAAAAAGCTTTCTAGAGGTACCACCGGAGCTTACCATGACCGAGTA
CAAGCCCACGGTGCGCCTCGCCACCCGCGACGACGTCCCCAGGGCCGTACGCACCCTCGCCGCCGCGTTC
GCCGACTACCCCGCCACGCGCCACACCGTCGATCCGGACCGCCACATCGAGCGGGTCACCGAGCTGCAAG
AACTCTTCCTCACGCGCGTCGGGCTCGACATCGGCAAGGTGTGGGTCGCGGACGACGGCGCCGCCGTGGC
GGTCTGGACCACGCCGGAGAGCGTCGAAGCGGGGGCGGTGTTCGCCGAGATCGGCCCGCGCATGGCCGAG
TTGAGCGGTTCCCGGCTGGCCGCGCAGCAACAGATGGAAGGCCTCCTGGCGCCGCACCGGCCCAAGGAGC
CCGCGTGGTTCCTGGCCACCGTCGGCGTCTCGCCCGACCACCAGGGCAAGGGTCTGGGCAGCGCCGTCGT
GCTCCCCGGAGTGGAGGCGGCCGAGCGCGCCGGGGTGCCCGCCTTCCTGGAGACCTCCGCGCCCCGCAAC
CTCCCCTTCTACGAGCGGCTCGGCTTCACCGTCACCGCCGACGTCGAGGTGCCCGAAGGACCGCGCACCT
GGTGCATGACCCGCAAGCCCGGTGCCAGTTAACGAATTCTAGATCTTGAGACAAATGGCAGTATTCATCC
ACAATTTTAAAAGAAAAGGGGGGATTGGGGGGTACAGTGCAGGGGAAAGAATAGTAGACATAATAGCAAC
AGACATACAAACTAAAGAATTACAAAAACAAATTACAAAAATTCAAAATTTTCGGGTTTATTACAGGGAC
AGCAGAGATCCACTTTGGCGCCGGCTCGAGGCCTGCAGGTGCAAAGATGGATAAAGTTTTAAACAGAGAG
GAATCTTTGCAGCTAATGGACCTTCTAGGTCTTGAAAGGAGTGGGAATTGGCTCCGGTGCCCGTCAGTGG
GCAGAGCGCACATCGCCCACAGTCCCCGAGAAGTTGGGGGGAGGGGTCGGCAATTGAACCGGTGCCTAGA
GAAGGTGGCGCGGGGTAAACTGGGAAAGTGATGTCGTGTACTGGCTCCGCCTTTTTCCCGAGGGTGGGGG
AGAACCGTATATAAGTGCAGTAGTCGCCGTGAACGTTCTTTTTCGCAACGGGTTTGCCGCCAGAACACAG
GTAAGTGCCGTGTGTGGTTCCCGCGGGCCTGGCCTCTTTACGGGTTATGGCCCTTGCGTGCCTTGAATTA
CTTCCACCTGGCTGCAGTACGTGATTCTTGATCCCGAGCTTCGGGTTGGAAGTGGGTGGGAGAGTTCGAG
GCCTTGCGCTTAAGGAGCCCCTTCGCCTCGTGCTTGAGTTGAGGCCTGGCCTGGGCGCTGGGGCCGCCGC
GTGCGAATCTGGTGGCACCTTCGCGCCTGTCTCGCTGCTTTCGATAAGTCTCTAGCCATTTAAAATTTTT
GATGACCTGCTGCGACGCTTTTTTTCTGGCAAGATAGTCTTGTAAATGCGGGCCAAGATCTGCACACTGG
TATTTCGGTTTTTGGGGCCGCGGGCGGCGACGGGGCCCGTGCGTCCCAGCGCACATGTTCGGCGAGGCGG
GGCCTGCGAGCGCGGCCACCGAGAATCGGACGGGGGTAGTCTCAAGCTGGCCGGCCTGCTCTGGTGCCTG
GCCTCGCGCCGCCGTGTATCGCCCCGCCCTGGGCGGCAAGGCTGGCCCGGTCGGCACCAGTTGCGTGAGC
GGAAAGATGGCCGCTTCCCGGCCCTGCTGCAGGGAGCTCAAAATGGAGGACGCGGCGCTCGGGAGAGCGG
GCGGGTGAGTCACCCACACAAAGGAAAAGGGCCTTTCCGTCCTCAGCCGTCGCTTCATGTGACTCCACGG
AGTACCGGGCGCCGTCCAGGCACCTCGATTAGTTCTCGAGCTTTTGGAGTACGTCGTCTTTAGGTTGGGG
GGAGGGGTTTTATGCGATGGAGTTTCCCCACACTGAGTGGGTGGAGACTGAAGTTAGGCCAGCTTGGCAC
TTGATGTAATTCTCCTTGGAATTTGCCCTTTTTGAGTTTGGATCTTGGTTCATTCTCAAGCCTCAGACAG
TGGTTCAAAGTTTTTTTCTTCCATTTCAGGTGTCGTGAGGCTAGCACCGCCACCATGTTCCCCAGCCCTG
CTCTCACGCCCACGCCCTTCTCAGTCAAAGACATCCTAAACCTGGAACAGCAGCAGCGCAGCCTGGCTGC
CGCCGGAGAGCTCTCTGCCCGCCTGGAGGCGACCCTGGCGCCCTCCTCCTGCATGCTGGCCGCCTTCAAG
CCAGAGGCCTACGCTGGGCCCGAGGCGGCTGCGCCGGGCCTCCCAGAGCTGCGCGCAGAGCTGGGCCGCG
CGCCTTCACCGGCCAAGTGTGCGTCTGCCTTTCCCGCCGCCCCCGCCTTCTATCCACGTGCCTACAGCGA
CCCCGACCCAGCCAAGGACCCTAGAGCCGAAAAGAAAGCCTAGTAATGAACTAGTCCGTAACTTGAAAGT
ATTTCGATTTCTTGGCTTTATATATCTTGTGGAAAGGACGATTAACCATGCCACGCCTACATTGTACGCG
TTAAGTCGACAATCAACCTCTGGATTACAAAATTTGTGAAAGATTGACTGGTATTCTTAACTATGTTGCT
CCTTTTACGCTATGTGGATACGCTGCTTTAATGCCTTTGTATCATGCTATTGCTTCCCGTATGGCTTTCA
TTTTCTCCTCCTTGTATAAATCCTGGTTGCTGTCTCTTTATGAGGAGTTGTGGCCCGTTGTCAGGCAACG
TGGCGTGGTGTGCACTGTGTTTGCTGACGCAACCCCCACTGGTTGGGGCATTGCCACCACCTGTCAGCTC
CTTTCCGGGACTTTCGCTTTCCCCCTCCCTATTGCCACGGCGGAACTCATCGCCGCCTGCCTTGCCCGCT
GCTGGACAGGGGCTCGGCTGTTGGGCACTGACAATTCCGTGGTGTTGTCGGGGAAATCATCGTCCTTTCC
TTGGCTGCTCGCCTGTGTTGCCACCTGGATTCTGCGCGGGACGTCCTTCTGCTACGTCCCTTCGGCCCTC
AATCCAGCGGACCTTCCTTCCCGCGGCCTGCTGCCGGCTCTGCGGCCTCTTCCGCGTCTTCGCCTTCGCC
CTCAGACGAGTCGGATCTCCCTTTGGGCCGCCTCCCCGCGTCGACTTTAAGACCAATGACTTACAAGGCA
GCTGTAGATCTTAGCCACTTTTTAAAAGAAAAGGGGGGACTGGAAGGGCTAATTCACTCCCAACGAAGAC
AAGATCTGCTTTTTGCTTGTACTGGGTCTCTCTGGTTAGACCAGATCTGAGCCTGGGAGCTCTCTGGCTA
ACTAGGGAACCCACTGCTTAAGCCTCAATAAAGCTTGCCTTGAGTGCTTCAAGTAGTGTGTGCCCGTCTG
TTGTGTGACTCTGGTAACTAGAGATCCCTCAGACCCTTTTAGTCAGTGTGGAAAATCTCTAGCAGTACGT
ATAGTAGTTCATGTCATCTTATTATTCAGTATTTATAACTTGCAAAGAAATGAATATCAGAGAGTGAGAG
GAACTTGTTTATTGCAGCTTATAATGGTTACAAATAAAGCAATAGCATCACAAATTTCACAAATAAAGCA
TTTTTTTCACTGCATTCTAGTTGTGGTTTGTCCAAACTCATCAATGTATCTTATCATGTCTGGCTCTAGC
TATCCCGCCCCTAACTCCGCCCATCCCGCCCCTAACTCCGCCCAGTTCCGCCCATTCTCCGCCCCATGGC
TGACTAATTTTTTTTATTTATGCAGAGGCCGAGGCCGCCTCGGCCTCTGAGCTATTCCAGAAGTAGTGAG
GAGGCTTTTTTGGAGGCCTAGGGACGTACCCAATTCGCCCTATAGTGAGTCGTATTACGCGCGCTCACTG
GCCGTCGTTTTACAACGTCGTGACTGGGAAAACCCTGGCGTTACCCAACTTAATCGCCTTGCAGCACATC
CCCCTTTCGCCAGCTGGCGTAATAGCGAAGAGGCCCGCACCGATCGCCCTTCCCAACAGTTGCGCAGCCT
GAATGGCGAATGGG
[124 nt withheld, positions 6035-6158]
C
[91 nt withheld, positions 6160-6250]
A
[49 nt withheld, positions 6252-6300]
CCTTTGACGTTGGAGTCCACGTTCTTT
[37 nt withheld, positions 6328-6364]
ACCCTATCTCGGTCTATTCTTTTGATTTATAAGGGATTTTGCCGATTTCGGCCTATTGGTTAAAAAATGA
GCTGATTTAACAAAAATTTAACGCGAATTTTAACAAAATATTAACGCTTACAATTTAGGTGGCACTTTTC
GGGGAAATGTGCGCGGAACCCCTATTTGTTTATTTTTCTAAATACATTCAAATATGTATCCGCTCATGAG
ACAATAACCCTGATAAATGCTTCAATAATATTGAAAAAGGAAGAGTATGAGTATTCAACATTTCCGTGTC
GCCCTTATTCCCTTTTTTGCGGCATTTTGCCTTCCTGTTTTTGCTCACCCAGAAACGCTGGTGAAAGTAA
AAGATGCTGAAGATCAGTTGGGTGCACGAGTGGGTTACATCGAACTGGATCTCAACAGCGGTAAGATCCT
TGAGAGTTTTCGCCCCGAAGAACGTTTTCCAATGATGAGCACTTTTAAAGTTCTGCTATGTGGCGCGGTA
TTATCCCGTATTGACGCCGGGCAAGAGCAACTCGGTCGCCGCATACACTATTCTCAGAATGACTTGGTTG
AGTACTCACCAGTCACAGAAAAGCATCTTACGGATGGCATGACAGTAAGAGAATTATGCAGTGCTGCCAT
AACCATGAGTGATAACACTGCGGCCAACTTACTTCTGACAACGATCGGAGGACCGAAGGAGCTAACCGCT
TTTTTGCACAACATGGGGGATCATGTAACTCGCCTTGATCGTTGGGAACCGGAGCTGAATGAAGCCATAC
CAAACGACGAGCGTGACACCACGATGCCTGTAGCAATGGCAACAACGTTGCGCAAACTATTAACTGGCGA
ACTACTTACTCTAGCTTCCCGGCAACAATTAATAGACTGGATGGAGGCGGATAAAGTTGCAGGACCACTT
CTGCGCTCGGCCCTTCCGGCTGGCTGGTTTATTGCTGATAAATCTGGAGCCGGTGAGCGTGGGTCTCGCG
GTATCATTGCAGCACTGGGGCCAGATGGTAAGCCCTCCCGTATCGTAGTTATCTACACGACGGGGAGTCA
GGCAACTATGGATGAACGAAATAGACAGATCGCTGAGATAGGTGCCTCACTGATTAAGCATTGGTAACTG
TCAGACCAAGTTTACTCATATATACTTTAGATTGATTTAAAACTTCATTTTTAATTTAAAAGGATCTAGG
TGAAGATCCTTTTTGATAATCTCATGACCAAAATCCCTTAACGTGAGTTTTCGTTCCACTGAGCGTCAGA
CCCCGTAGAAAAGATCAAAGGATCTTCTTGAGATCCTTTTTTTCTGCGCGTAATCTGCTGCTTGCAAACA
AAAAAACCACCGCTACCAGCGGTGGTTTGTTTGCCGGATCAAGAGCTACCAACTCTTTTTCCGAAGGTAA
CTGGCTTCAGCAGAGCGCAGATACCAAATACTGTTCTTCTAGTGTAGCCGTAGTTAGGCCACCACTTCAA
GAACTCTGTAGCACCGCCTACATACCTCGCTCTGCTAATCCTGTTACCAGTGGCTGCTGCCAGTGGCGAT
AAGTCGTGTCTTACCGGGTTGGACTCAAGACGATAGTTACCGGATAAGGCGCAGCGGTCGGGCTGAACGG
GGGGTTCGTGCACACAGCCCAGCTTGGAGCGAACGACCTACACCGAACTGAGATACCTACAGCGTGAGCT
ATGAGAAAGCGCCACGCTTCCCGAAGGGAGAAAGGCGGACAGGTATCCGGTAAGCGGCAGGGTCGGAACA
GGAGAGCGCACGAGGGAGCTTCCAGGGGGAAACGCCTGGTATCTTTATAGTCCTGTCGGGTTTCGCCACC
TCTGACTTGAGCGTCGATTTTTGTGATGCTCGTCAGGGGGGCGGAGCCTATGGAAAAACGCCAGCAACGC
GGCCTTTTTACGGTTCCTGGCCTTTTGCTGGCCTTTTGCTCACATGTTCTTTCCTGCGTTATCCCCTGAT
TCTGTGGATAACCGTATTACCGCCTTTGAGTGAGCTGATACCGCTCGCCGCAGCCGAACGACCGAGCGCA
GCGAGTCAGTGAGCGAGGAAGCGGAAGAGCGCCCAATACGCAAACCGCCTCTCCCCGCGCGTTGGCCGAT
TCATTAATGCAGCTGGCACGACAGGTTTCCCGACTGGAAAGCGGGCAGTGAGCGCAACGCAATTAATGTG
AGTTAGCTCACTCATTAGGCACCCCAGGCTTTACACTTTATGCTTCCGGCTCGTATGTTGTGTGGAATTG
TGAGCGGATAACAATTTCACACAGGAAACAGCTATGACCATGATTACGCCAAGCGCGCAATTAACCCTCA
CTAAAGGGAACAAAAGCTGGAGCTGCAAGC
