>Addgene plasmid #142915 | TFORF2065 | depositor partial sequence | sequence record 280883 | Insert
ACCGCCACCATGTTCCCCAGCCCTGCTCTCACGCCCACGCCCTTCTCAGTCAAAGACATCCTAAACCTGG
AACAGCAGCAGCGCAGCCTGGCTGCCGCCGGAGAGCTCTCTGCCCGCCTGGAGGCGACCCTGGCGCCCTC
CTCCTGCATGCTGGCCGCCTTCAAGCCAGAGGCCTACGCTGGGCCCGAGGCGGCTGCGCCGGGCCTCCCA
GAGCTGCGCGCAGAGCTGGGCCGCGCGCCTTCACCGGCCAAGTGTGCGTCTGCCTTTCCCGCCGCCCCCG
CCTTCTATCCACGTGCCTACAGCGACCCCGACCCAGCCAAGGACCCTAGAGCCGAAAAGAAAGCCTAGTA
ATGAACTAGTCCGTAACTTGAAAGTATTTCGATTTCTTGGCTTTATATATCTTGTGGAAAGGACGATTAA
CCATGCCACGCCTACATTGT
