>Addgene plasmid #142915 | TFORF2065 | depositor partial sequence | sequence record 280884 | Barcode
TTAACCATGCCACGCCTACATTGT
